>Addgene plasmid #85927 | AB.pCCL.sin.cPPT.GFP.miR-345-5p.sensor.PGK.dNGFR.WPRE | addgene full sequence | sequence record 170843 | Addgene NGS Result
ATGGTGAGCAAGGGCGAGGAGCTGTTCACCGGGGTGGTGCCCATCCTGGTCGAGCTGGACGGCGACGTAA
ACGGCCACAAGTTCAGCGTGTCCGGCGAGGGCGAGGGCGATGCCACCTACGGCAAGCTGACCCTGAAGTT
CATCTGCACCACCGGCAAGCTGCCCGTGCCCTGGCCCACCCTCGTGACCACCCTGACCTACGGCGTGCAG
TGCTTCAGCCGCTACCCCGACCACATGAAGCAGCACGACTTCTTCAAGTCCGCCATGCCCGAAGGCTACG
TCCAGGAGCGCACCATCTTCTTCAAGGACGACGGCAACTACAAGACCCGCGCCGAGGTGAAGTTCGAGGG
CGACACCCTGGTGAACCGCATCGAGCTGAAGGGCATCGACTTCAAGGAGGACGGCAACATCCTGGGGCAC
AAGCTGGAGTACAACTACAACAGCCACAACGTCTATATCATGGCCGACAAGCAGAAGAACGGCATCAAGG
TGAACTTCAAGATCCGCCACAACATCGAGGACGGCAGCGTGCAGCTCGCCGACCACTACCAGCAGAACAC
CCCCATCGGCGACGGCCCCGTGCTGCTGCCCGACAACCACTACCTGAGCACCCAGTCCGCCCTGAGCAAA
GACCCCAACGAGAAGCGCGATCACATGGTCCTGCTGGAGTTCGTGACCGCCGCCGGGATCACTCTCGGCA
TGGACGAGCTGTACAAGTAAAGCGGCCGCGTCGAGAGATGGGGGAGGCTAACTGAGCTAGCCGACCTTAA
CTGGGGAGTACTGGTCGACGTAGCGAGCCCTGGACTAGGAGTCAGCGAGCCCTGGACTAGGAGTCAGCGA
GCCCTGGACTAGGAGTCAGCGAGCCCTGGACTAGGAGTCAGCGAGCCCTGGACTAGGAGTCAGCGAGCCC
TGGACTAGGAGTCAGCACCGGTACTAGCTTAGTCATGCACCGGGCTGCAGGAATTCGATGACAGGCGCAG
CTTCCGAGGGATTTGAGATCCAGACATGATAAGATACATTGATGAGTTTGGACAAACCAAAACTAGAATG
CAGTGAAAAAAATGCCTTATTTGTGAAATTTGTGATGCTATTGCCTTATTTGTAACCATTATAAGCTGCA
ATAAACAAGTTAACAACAACAATTGCATTCATTTTATGTTTCAGGTTCAGGGGGAGGTGTGGGAGGTTTT
TTAAAGCAAGTAAAACCTCTACAAATGTGGTATGGCTGATTATGATCAGATCTCTCGAGGCTAGTCTCGT
GATCGATAAAATTTTGAATTTTTGTAATTTGTTTTTGTAATTCTTTAGTTTGTATGTCTGTTGCTATTAT
GTCTACTATTCTTTCCCCTGCACTGTACCCCCCAATCCCCCCTTTTCTTTTAAAAGTTAACCGATACCGT
CGAGATCCGTTCACTAATCGAATGGATCTGTCTCTGTCTCTCTCTCCACCTTCTTCTTCTATTCCTTCGG
GCCTGTCGGGTCCCCTCGGGGTTGGGAGGTGGGTCTGAAACGATAATGGTGAATATCCCTGCCTAACTCT
ATTCACTATAGAAAGTACAGCAAAAACTATTCTTAAACCTACCAAGCCTCCTACTATCATTATGAATAAT
TTTATATACCACAGCCAATTTGTTATGTTAAACCAATTCCACAAACTTGCCCATTTATCTAATTCCAATA
ATTCTTGTTCATTCTTTTCTTGCTGGTTTTGCGATTCTTCAATTAAGGAGTGTATTAAGCTTGTGTAATT
GTTAATTTCTCTGTCCCACTCCATCCAGGTCGTGTGATTCCAAATCTGTTCCAGAGATTTATTACTCCAA
CTAGCATTCCAAGGCACAGCAGTGGTGCAAATGAGTTTTCCAGAGCAACCCCAAATCCCCAGGAGCTGTT
GATCCTTTAGGTATCTTTCCACAGCCAGGATTCTTGCCTGGAGCTGCTTGATGCCCCAGACTGTGAGTTG
CAACAGATGCTGTTGCGCCTCAATAGCCCTCAGCAAATTGTTCTGCTGCTGCACTATACCAGACAATAAT
TGTCTGGCCTGTACCGTCAGCGTCATTGACGCTGCGCCCATAGTGCTTCCTGCTGCTCCCAAGAACCCAA
GGAACAAAGCTCCTATTCCCACTGCTCTTTTTTCTCTCTGCACCACTCTTCTCTTTGCCTTGGTGGGTGC
TACTCCTAATGGTTCAATTTTTACTACTTTATATTTATATAATTCACTTCTCCAATTGTCCCTCATATCT
CCTCCTCCAGGTCTGAAGATCAGCGGCCGCTTGCTGTGCGGTGGTCTTACTTTTGTTTTGCTCTTCCTCT
ATCTTGTCTAAAGCTTCCTTGGTGTCTTTTATCTCTATCCTTTGATGCACACAATAGAGGGTTGCTACTG
TATTATATAATGATCTAAGTTCTTCTGATCCTGTCTGAAGGGATGGTTGTAGCTGTCCCAGTATTTGTCT
ACAGCCTTCTGATGTTTCTAACAGGCCAGGATTAACTGCGAATCGTTCTAGCTCCCTGCTTGCCCATACT
ATATGTTTTAATTTATATTTTTTCTTTCCCCCTGGCCTTAACCGAATTTTTTCCCATCGCGATCTAATTC
TCCCCCGCTTAATACTGACGCTCTCGCACCCATCTCTCTCCTTCTAGCCTCCGCTAGTCAAAATTTTTGG
CGTACTCACCAGTCGCCGCCCCTCGCCTCTTGCCGTGCGCGCTTCAGCAAGCCGAGTCCTGCGTCGAGAG
AGCTCCTCTGGTTTCCCTTTCGCTTTCAAGTCCCTGTTCGGGCGCCACTGCTAGAGATTTTCCACACTGA
CTAAAAGGGTCTGAGGGATCTCTAGTTACCAGAGTCACACAACAGACGGGCACACACTACTTGAAGCACT
CAAGGCAAGCTTTATTGAGGCTTAAGCAGTGGGTTCCCTAGTTAGCCAGAGAGCTCCCAGGCTCAGATCT
GGTCTAACCAGAGAGACCCCGGTTCACTAAACGAGCTCTGCTTATATAGACCTCCCACCGTACACGCCTA
CCGCCCATTTGCGTCAATGGGGCGGAGTTGTTACGACATTTTGGAAAGTCCCGTTGATTTTGGTGCCAAA
ACAAACTCCCATTGACGTCAATGGGGTGGAGACTTGGAAATCCCCGTGAGTCAAACCGCTATCCACGCCC
ATTGATGTACTGCCAAAACCGCATCACCATGGTAATAGCGATGACTAATACGTAGATGTACTGCCAAGTA
GGAAAGTCCCATAAGGTCATGTACTGGGCATAATGCCAGGCGGGCCATTTACCGTCATTGACGTCAATAG
GGGGCGTACTTGGCATATGATACACTTGATGTACTGCCAAGTGGGCAGTTTACCGTAAATACTCCACCCA
TTGACGTCAATGGAAAGTCCCTATTGGCGTTACTATGGGAACATACGTCATTATTGACGTCAATGGGCGG
GGGTCGTTGGGCGGTCAGCCAGGCGGGCCATTTACCGTAAGTTATGTAACGCGGAACTCCATATATGGGC
TATGAACTAATGACCCCGTAATTGATTACTATTAATAACTAGTCAATAATCAATGTCAACATGGCGGTAA
TGTTGGACATGAGCCAATATAAATGTACATATTATGATATGGATACAACGTATGCAATGGCCAAGCTTGC
AGCTCCAGCTTTTGTTCCCTTTAGTGAGGGTTAATTGCGCGCTTGGCGTAATCATGGTCATAGCTGTTTC
CTGTGTGAAATTGTTATCCGCTCACAATTCCACACAACATACGAGCCGGAAGCATAAAGTGTAAAGCCTG
GGGTGCCTAATGAGTGAGCTAACTCACATTAATTGCGTTGCGCTCACTGCCCGCTTTCCAGTCGGGAAAC
CTGTCGTGCCAGCTGCATTAATGAATCGGCCAACGCGCGGGGAGAGGCGGTTTGCGTATTGGGCGCTCTT
CCGCTTCCTCGCTCACTGACTCGCTGCGCTCGGTCGTTCGGCTGCGGCGAGCGGTATCAGCTCACTCAAA
GGCGGTAATACGGTTATCCACAGAATCAGGGGATAACGCAGGAAAGAACATGTGAGCAAAAGGCCAGCAA
AAGGCCAGGAACCGTAAAAAGGCCGCGTTGCTGGCGTTTTTCCATAGGCTCCGCCCCCCTGACGAGCATC
ACAAAAATCGACGCTCAAGTCAGAGGTGGCGAAACCCGACAGGACTATAAAGATACCAGGCGTTTCCCCC
TGGAAGCTCCCTCGTGCGCTCTCCTGTTCCGACCCTGCCGCTTACCGGATACCTGTCCGCCTTTCTCCCT
TCGGGAAGCGTGGCGCTTTCTCATAGCTCACGCTGTAGGTATCTCAGTTCGGTGTAGGTCGTTCGCTCCA
AGCTGGGCTGTGTGCACGAACCCCCCGTTCAGCCCGACCGCTGCGCCTTATCCGGTAACTATCGTCTTGA
GTCCAACCCGGTAAGACACGACTTATCGCCACTGGCAGCAGCCACTGGTAACAGGATTAGCAGAGCGAGG
TATGTAGGCGGTGCTACAGAGTTCTTGAAGTGGTGGCCTAACTACGGCTACACTAGAAGAACAGTATTTG
GTATCTGCGCTCTGCTGAAGCCAGTTACCTTCGGAAAAAGAGTTGGTAGCTCTTGATCCGGCAAACAAAC
CACCGCTGGTAGCGGTGGTTTTTTTGTTTGCAAGCAGCAGATTACGCGCAGAAAAAAAGGATCTCAAGAA
GATCCTTTGATCTTTTCTACGGGGTCTGACGCTCAGTGGAACGAAAACTCACGTTAAGGGATTTTGGTCA
TGAGATTATCAAAAAGGATCTTCACCTAGATCCTTTTAAATTAAAAATGAAGTTTTAAATCAATCTAAAG
TATATATGAGTAAACTTGGTCTGACAGTTACCAATGCTTAATCAGTGAGGCACCTATCTCAGCGATCTGT
CTATTTCGTTCATCCATAGTTGCCTGACTCCCCGTCGTGTAGATAACTACGATACGGGAGGGCTTACCAT
CTGGCCCCAGTGCTGCAATGATACCGCGAGACCCACGCTCACCGGCTCCAGATTTATCAGCAATAAACCA
GCCAGCCGGAAGGGCCGAGCGCAGAAGTGGTCCTGCAACTTTATCCGCCTCCATCCAGTCTATTAATTGT
TGCCGGGAAGCTAGAGTAAGTAGTTCGCCAGTTAATAGTTTGCGCAACGTTGTTGCCATTGCTACAGGCA
TCGTGGTGTCACGCTCGTCGTTTGGTATGGCTTCATTCAGCTCCGGTTCCCAACGATCAAGGCGAGTTAC
ATGATCCCCCATGTTGTGCAAAAAAGCGGTTAGCTCCTTCGGTCCTCCGATCGTTGTCAGAAGTAAGTTG
GCCGCAGTGTTATCACTCATGGTTATGGCAGCACTGCATAATTCTCTTACTGTCATGCCATCCGTAAGAT
GCTTTTCTGTGACTGGTGAGTACTCAACCAAGTCATTCTGAGAATAGTGTATGCGGCGACCGAGTTGCTC
TTGCCCGGCGTCAATACGGGATAATACCGCGCCACATAGCAGAACTTTAAAAGTGCTCATCATTGGAAAA
CGTTCTTCGGGGCGAAAACTCTCAAGGATCTTACCGCTGTTGAGATCCAGTTCGATGTAACCCACTCGTG
CACCCAACTGATCTTCAGCATCTTTTACTTTCACCAGCGTTTCTGGGTGAGCAAAAACAGGAAGGCAAAA
TGCCGCAAAAAAGGGAATAAGGGCGACACGGAAATGTTGAATACTCATACTCTTCCTTTTTCAATATTAT
TGAAGCATTTATCAGGGTTATTGTCTCATGAGCGGATACATATTTGAATGTATTTAGAAAAATAAACAAA
TAGGGGTTCCGCGCACATTTCCCCGAAAAGTGCCACCTAAATTGTAAGCGTTAATATTTTGTTAAAATTC
GCGTTAAATTTTTGTTAAATCAGCTCATTTTTTAACCAATAGGCCGAAATCGGCAAAATCCCTTATAAAT
CAAAAGAATAGACCGAGATAGGGT
[37 nt withheld, positions 5975-6011]
AAAGAACGTGGACTCCAACGTCAAAGG
[49 nt withheld, positions 6039-6087]
T
[91 nt withheld, positions 6089-6179]
G
[124 nt withheld, positions 6181-6304]
CCCATTCGCCATTCAGGCTGCGCAACTGTTGGGAAGGGCGATCGGTGCGGGCCTCTTCGCTATTACGCCA
GCTGGCGAAAGGGGGATGTGCTGCAAGGCGATTAAGTTGGGTAACGCCAGGGTTTTCCCAGTCACGACGT
TGTAAAACGACGGCCAGTGAGCGCGCGTAATACGACTCACTATAGGGCGAATTGGGTACGTCCCTAGGCC
TCCAAAAAAGCCTCCTCACTACTTCTGGAATAGCTCAGAGGCCGAGGCGGCCTCGGCCTCTGCATAAATA
AAAAAAATTAGTCAGCCATGGGGCGGAGAATGGGCGGAACTGGGCGGAGTTAGGGGCGGGATGGGCGGAG
TTAGGGGCGGGATAGCTAGAGCCAGACATGATAAGATACATTGATGAGTTTGGACAAACCACAACTAGAA
TGCAGTGAAAAAAATGCTTTATTTGTGAAATTTGTGATGCTATTGCTTTATTTGTAACCATTATAAGCTG
CAATAAACAAGTTCCTCTCACTCTCTGATATTCATTTCTTTGCAAGTTATAAATACTGAATAATAAGATG
ACATGAACTACTACTGCTAGAGATTTTCCACACTGACTAAAAGGGTCTGAGGGATCTCTAGTTACCAGAG
TCACACAACAGACGGGCACACACTACTTGAAGCACTCAAGGCAAGCTTTATTGAGGCTTAAGCAGTGGGT
TCCCTAGTTAGCCAGAGAGCTCCCAGGCTCAGATCTGGTCTAACCAGAGAGACCCAGTACAAGCAAAAAG
CAGATCTTGTCTTCGTTGGGAGTGAATTAGCCCTTCCAGTCCCCCCTTTTCTTTTAAAAAGTGGCTAAGA
TCTACAGCTGCCTTGTAAGTCATTGGTCTTAAAGGTACCGAGCTCGAATTCCAGGCGGGGAGGCGGCCCA
AAGGGAGATCCGACTCGTCTGAGGGCGAAGGCGAAGACGCGGAAGAGGCCGCAGAGCCGGCAGCAGGCCG
CGGGAAGGAAGGTCCGCTGGATTGAGGGCCGAAGGGACGTAGCAGAAGGACGTCCCGCGCAGAATCCAGG
TGGCAACACAGGCGAGCAGCCATGGAAAGGACGTCAGCTTCCCCGACAACACCACGGAATTGTCAGTGCC
CAACAGCCGAGCCCCTGTCCAGCAGCGGGCAAGGCAGGCGGCGATGAGTTCCGCCGTGGCAATAGGGAGG
GGGAAAGCGAAAGTCCCGGAAAGGAGCTGACAGGTGGTGGCAATGCCCCAACCAGTGGGGGTTGCGTCAG
CAAACACAGTGCACACCACGCCACGTTGCCTGACAACGGGCCACAACTCCTCATAAAGAGACAGCAACCA
GGATTTATACAAGGAGGAGAAAATGAAAGCCATACGGGAAGCAATAGCATGATACAAAGGCATTAAAGCA
GCGTATCCACATAGCGTAAAAGGAGCAACATAGTTAAGAATACCAGTCAATCTTTCACAAATTTTGTAAT
CCAGAGGTTGATTGTCGACTCTAGACTCGACTCTAGAGGATCCCCCTGTTCCACCTCTTGAAGGCTATGT
AGGCCACAAGGCCCACAACCACAGCAGCCAGGATGGAGCAATAGACAGGGATGAGGTTGTCGGTGGTGCC
TCGGGTCACCACGGGCTGGGAGCTGCCCATCACTGTGGTCACCACACCTGCCACCGTGCTGGCTATGAGG
TCTTGTTCTGGAGGTGCCTCAGGCTCCTGGGTGCTGGGGGCTGTGCTGTCCGAGCCCTCTGGGGGTGTGG
ACCGTGTAATCCAACGGCCAGGGATCTCCTCGCACTCGGCGTCGGCCCAGCGTGTGCACTCGCGGAGCTG
GCGCTCGGTGTCCTCGCACACGGTGCAGGGCAGGCACGGGTCCACGTGGTTGGCCTCGTCGGAATACGTG
CCGTCGGGGCACTCCTCGCACACGGTGTTCTGCTTGTCCTGGCAGGAGAACACGAGGCCCGAGCCCGCCT
CGCACACGCGGCACGCCTCGCAGCGCCCAGTCGTCTCATCCTGGTAGTAGCCGTAGGCGCAGCGGCACAC
GGCGTCGTCGGCCTCCACGCACGGCGCCGACATGCTCTGGAGCCCCACGCACTCGGTGCACGGCTTGCAC
GGCTCGGTCGCGCTCACCACGTCGGAGAACGTCACGCTGTCCAGGCAGGGCTCACACACGGTCTGGTTGG
CTCCACAAGGCTGGGCCACACCCTCGCCCAGGTTGCAGGCTTTGCAGCACTCACCGCTGTGTGTGTACAG
GCCTGTGGGGCATGCCTCCTTGGCACCTCCAAGGGACACCCCCAGAAGCAGCAACAGCAGCAGGCGCGGC
CCGTCCATGGCGCGGCCGGTGGCACCTGCCCCCATCGCCCGCCTCCCGCGGCAGCGCTCGACTTCCAGCT
CGGTCCGCTTTGCGGACTGATGGGGCTGCGCTGCGCTGCGCTCCAGCGCCCCCCCTGCCCGCCGGAGCTG
GCCGCGGCCCGAATTCCTGCAGCCCGGGGGATCCCCCTGGGGAGAGAGGTCGGTGATTCGGTCAACGAGG
GAGCCGACTGCCGACGTGCGCTCCGGAGGCTTGCAGAATGCGGAACACCGCGCGGGCAGGAACAGGGCCC
ACACTACCGCCCCACACCCCGCCTCCCGCACCGCCCCTTCCCGGCCGCTGCTCTCGGCGCGCCCTGCTGA
GCAGCCGCTATTGGCCACAGCCCATCGCGGTCGGCGCGCTGCCATTGCTCCCTGGCGCTGTCCGTCTGCG
AGGGTACTAGTGAGACGTGCGGCTTCCGTTTGTCACGTCCGGCACGCCGCGAACCGCAAGGAACCTTCCC
GACTTAGGGGCGGAGCAGGAAGCGTCGCCGGGGGGCCCACAAGGGTAGCGGCGAAGATCCGGGTGACGCT
GCGAACGGACGTGAAGAATGTGCGAGACCCAGGGTCGGCGCCGCTGCGTTTCCCGGAACCACGCCCAGAG
CAGCCGCGTCCCTGCGCAAACCCAGGGCTGCCTTGGAAAAGGCGCAACCCCAACCCCGTGGAATTCGATA
TCAAGCTTCTCGAGGGTAGGCGTGTACGGTGGGAGGCCTATATAAGCAGAGCTCGTTTAGTGAACCGTCA
GATCGCCTGGAGACGCCATCCACGCTGTTTTGACCTCCATAGAAGACACCGGGACCGATCCAGCCTCCGC
GGAATTCACC
Features (pLannotate 1.2.2; 34 found; start..end, strand, type, name):
      1..720     +  CDS            EGFP: the original enhanced GFP (Yang et al., 1996) mammalian codon-optimized
    950..969     +  misc_feature   MCS (fragment): pBluescript multiple cloning site
    997..1131    -  polyA_signal   SV40 poly(A) signal: SV40 polyadenylation signal
   1154..1238    -  CDS            large T antigen (fragment): large T antigen from SV40 (simian virus 40)
   1268..1385    -  misc_feature   cPPT/CTS: central polypurine tract and central termination sequence of HIV-1
   1404..1504    -  CDS            Rev (fragment): human immunodeficiency virus 1 (HIV-1) Rev protein; rev; enhances nuclear export of unspliced and incompletely spliced viral mRNAs
   1881..2114    -  misc_feature   RRE: The Rev response element (RRE) of HIV-1 allows for Rev-dependent mRNA export from the nucleus to the cytoplasm.
   2260..2623    -  CDS            HIV-1 gag (fragment): gag protein from human immunodeficiency virus 1; gag
   2607..2732    -  misc_feature   HIV-1 Ψ: packaging signal of human immunodeficiency virus type 1
   2779..2959    -  LTR            5' LTR (truncated): truncated 5' long terminal repeat (LTR) from HIV-1
   2974..3177    -  promoter       CMV promoter: human cytomegalovirus (CMV) immediate early promoter
   3178..3557    -  enhancer       CMV enhancer: human cytomegalovirus immediate early enhancer
   3658..3676    -  promoter       T3 promoter: promoter for bacteriophage T3 RNA polymerase
   3721..3737    -  protein_bind   lac operator: The lac repressor binds to the lac operator to inhibit transcription in E. coli. This inhibition can be relieved by adding lactose or isopropyl-β-D-thiogalactopyranoside (IPTG). lac repressor encoded by lacI
   3745..3775    -  promoter       lac promoter: promoter for the E. coli lac operon
   3790..3811    -  protein_bind   CAP binding site: CAP binding activates transcription in the presence of cAMP. E. coli catabolite activator protein
   3824..3916    -  CDS            lacI (fragment): lac repressor; lacI; The lac repressor binds to the lac operator to inhibit transcription in E. coli. This inhibition can be relieved by adding lactose or isopropyl-β-D-thiogalactopyranoside (IPTG).
   4099..4687    -  rep_origin     ori: high-copy-number ColE1/pMB1/pBR322/pUC origin of replication
   4858..5718    -  CDS            AmpR: β-lactamase; bla; confers resistance to ampicillin, carbenicillin, and related antibiotics
   5719..5823    -  promoter       AmpR promoter: bla
   5876..6304    -  rep_origin     f1 ori (sequence partly withheld): f1 bacteriophage origin of replication; arrow indicates direction of (+) strand synthesis
   6309..6464    -  CDS            lacZα (fragment): LacZα fragment of β-galactosidase; lacZ fragment
   6472..6490    +  promoter       T7 promoter: promoter for bacteriophage T7 RNA polymerase
   6511..6646    -  rep_origin     SV40 ori: SV40 origin of replication
   6686..6807    -  polyA_signal   SV40 poly(A) signal: SV40 polyadenylation signal
   6879..7112    -  LTR            3' LTR (ΔU3): self-inactivating 3' long terminal repeat (LTR) from HIV-1
   7114..7182    -  CDS            nef (fragment): NEF_HV1Z2 - Experimental evidence at protein level: Swiss-Prot protein existence level 1. Extracellular Nef protein targets CD4(+) T-lymphocytes for apoptosis by interacting with CXCR4 surface receptors. From Human immunodeficiency virus type 1 group M subtype D (isolate Z2/CDC-Z34) (HIV-1).
   7199..7787    -  misc_feature   WPRE: woodchuck hepatitis virus posttranscriptional regulatory element
   7801..7819    -  misc_feature   MCS (fragment): pUC18/19 multiple cloning site
   7822..8649    -  CDS            NGFR (fragment): TNR16_HUMAN - Also known as TNFRSF16. Experimental evidence at protein level: Swiss-Prot protein existence level 1. Low affinity receptor which can bind to NGF, BDNF, NTF3, and NTF4. Forms a heterodimeric receptor with SORCS2 that binds the precursor forms of NGF, BDNF and NTF3 with high affinity, and has much lower affinity for mature NGF and BDNF (PubMed:24908487). Plays an important role in differentiation and survival of specific neuronal populations during development (By similarity). Can mediate cell survival as well as cell death of neural cells. Plays a role in the inactivation of RHOA
   8764..8788    -  misc_feature   MCS (fragment): pBluescript multiple cloning site
   8791..9301    -  promoter       hPGK promoter: human phosphoglycerate kinase 1 promoter
   9304..9327    +  misc_feature   MCS (fragment): pBluescript multiple cloning site
   9329..9367    +  promoter       minimal CMV promoter: human cytomegalovirus (CMV) immediate early promoter
