[The description below was written by a language model from this plasmid's Addgene catalogue record and pLannotate feature annotations shown in this document.]
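Description:
AB.pCCL.sin.cPPT.GFP.miR-345-5p.sensor.PGK.dNGFR.WPRE is a third-generation, self-inactivating HIV-1 lentiviral transfer plasmid that reports the activity of human miR-345-5p in transduced cells. It is propagated in E. coli through a high-copy ColE1/pUC origin with ampicillin resistance, and also carries an f1 origin and an SV40 origin. The viral genome is transcribed from a chimeric CMV enhancer/promoter fused to a truncated 5' LTR. It contains the Ψ packaging signal with a gag fragment, the RRE for Rev-dependent export, the cPPT/CTS, a WPRE and a ΔU3 3' LTR that removes LTR promoter activity after integration.

The payload is a bidirectional two-reporter cassette. The human PGK promoter drives a truncated NGFR coding sequence (dNGFR, annotated as an NGFR fragment) in the direction of the viral genome, followed by the WPRE. A minimal CMV promoter placed back to back with PGK drives EGFP in the opposite direction, and this antisense unit ends at its own SV40 polyadenylation signal. The 171 bp miR-345-5p sensor insert, cloned between NheI and AgeI, is not separately annotated. The unannotated gap between the EGFP coding sequence and the SV40 poly(A) is consistent with the sensor lying in the EGFP 3' untranslated region, as the plasmid name suggests. In that arrangement, miR-345-5p would reduce GFP while leaving dNGFR unaffected, so the surface marker serves as an internal control for transduction and expression level. The record lists eGFP and NGFR as the selectable markers and gives the purpose simply as a sensor plasmid from a microRNA sensor and decoy library. The sequenced record is slightly shorter (9,464 nt) than the catalogued size of 9,480 bp.
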