Addgene plasmid #85927: AB.pCCL.sin.cPPT.GFP.miR-345-5p.sensor.PGK.dNGFR.WPRE
Purpose: Sensor Plasmid
Depositing lab: Brian Brown. Depositing organization: Icahn School of Medicine at Mount Sinai. Publication: High-throughput assessment of microRNA activity and function using microRNA sensor and decoy libraries. Mullokandov G, Baccarini A, Ruzo A, Jayaprakash AD, Tung N, Israelow B, Evans MJ, Sachidanandam R, Brown BD. Nat Methods. 2012 Jul 1;9(8):840-6. doi: 10.1038/nmeth.2078. PubMed 22751203.
Backbone
  Vector backbone: AB.pCCL.sin.cPPT.GFP.PGK.dNGFR.WPRE
  Backbone size w/o insert (bp): 9309
  Total vector size (bp): 9480
  Vector type: Lentiviral
  Selectable markers: eGFP , NGFR
Growth in bacteria
  Bacterial resistance: Ampicillin, 100 μg/mL
  Growth temperature: 37°C
  Growth strain: NEB Stable
  Copy number: High Copy
Gene/Insert
  Gene/Insert name: miR-345-5p Sensor
  Species: H. sapiens (human)
  Insert size (bp): 171
  Entrez Gene: MIR345 (a.k.a. MIRN345, hsa-mir-345, mir-345)
  Promoter: PGK
  Cloning method: Restriction Enzyme; 5′ cloning site NheI (not destroyed); 3′ cloning site AgeI (not destroyed)
  Sequencing primers: 5′ AACAGACATACAAACTAAAG
Terms and licenses: Academic/Nonprofit Terms; Industry Terms: Not Available to Industry
How to cite: AB.pCCL.sin.cPPT.GFP.miR-345-5p.sensor.PGK.dNGFR.WPRE was a gift from Brian Brown (Addgene plasmid # 85927 ; http://n2t.net/addgene:85927 ; RRID:Addgene_85927)
