>Addgene plasmid #85927 | AB.pCCL.sin.cPPT.GFP.miR-345-5p.sensor.PGK.dNGFR.WPRE | depositor partial sequence | sequence record 167418 | AB.pCCL.sin.cPPT.GFP.miR-345-5p.sensor.PGK.dNGFR.WPRE sequence 881 bps
ATTTTATCGATCACGAGACTAGCCTCGAGAGATCTGATCATAATCAGCCATACCACATTTGTAGAGGTTT
TACTTGCTTTAAAAAACCTCCCACACCTCCCCCTGAACCTGAAACATAAAATGAATGCAATTGTTGTTGT
TAACTTGTTTATTGCAGCTTATAATGGTTACAAATAAGGCAATAGCATCACAAATTTCACAAATAAGGCA
TTTTTTTCACTGCATTCTAGTTTTGGTTTGTCCAAACTCATCAATGTATCTTATCATGTCTGGATCTCAA
ATCCCTCGGAAGCTGCGCCTGTCATCGAATTCCTGCAGCCCGGTGCATGACTAAGCTAGTACCGGTGCTG
ACTCCTAGTCCAGGGCTCGCTGACTCCTAGTCCAGGGCTCGCTGACTCCTAGTCCAGGGCTCGCTGACTC
CTAGTCCAGGGCTCGCTGACTCCTAGTCCAGGGCTCGCTGACTCCTAGTCCAGGGCTCGCTACGTCGACC
AGTACTCCCCAGTTAAGGTCGGCTAGCTCAGTTAGCCTCCCCCATCTCTCGACGCGGCCGCTTTACTTGT
ACAGCTCGTCCATGCCGAGAGTGATCCCGGCGGCGGTCACGAACTCCAGCAGGACCATGTGATCGCGCTT
CTCGTTGGGGTCTTTGCTCAGGGCGGACTGGGTGCTCAGGTAGTGGTTGTCGGGCAGCAGCACGGGGCCG
TCGCCGATGGGGGTGTTCTGCTGGTAGTGGTCGGCGAGCTGCACGCTGCCGTCCTCGATGTTGTGGCGGA
TCTTGAAGTTCACCTTGATGCCGTTCTTCTGCTTGTCGGCCATGATATAGACGTTGTGGCTGTTGTAGTT
GTACTCCAGCTTGTGCCCCAGGATGTTGCCGTCCTCCTTGA
